Addgene plasmid #186863: pTRE3G-marmoset cGASdeltaN-HA
Purpose: Doxycycline-dependent expression of marmoset cGAS gene in mammalian cells by retroviral transduction
Depositing lab: Jonathan Kagan. Depositing organization: Boston Children's Hospital. Publication: Species-specific self-DNA detection mechanisms by mammalian cyclic GMP-AMP synthases. Mosallanejad K, Kennedy SN, Bahleda KM, Slavik KM, Zhou W, Govande AA, Hancks DC, Kranzusch PJ, Kagan JC. Sci Immunol. 2023 Jan 20;8(79):eabp9765. doi: 10.1126/sciimmunol.abp9765. Epub 2023 Jan 20. PubMed 36662885.
Backbone
  Vector backbone: pRetroX-TRE3G Vector
  Backbone manufacturer: Takara Bio
  Backbone size w/o insert (bp): 6600
  Vector type: Retroviral
  Selectable markers: Puromycin
Growth in bacteria
  Bacterial resistance: Ampicillin, 100 μg/mL
  Growth temperature: 37°C
  Growth strain: NEB Stable
  Copy number: High Copy
Gene/Insert
  Gene/Insert name: Marmoset cGAS truncation mutant (160-547 a.a.) with C-terminal HA tag (alt names: cGAS; cGASdeltaN)
  Species: Synthetic; Cebuella pygmaea
  Insert size (bp): 1677
  Mutation: N-terminal truncation
  Promoter: TRE3G
  Tag / fusion protein: HA (C terminal on insert)
  Cloning method: Ligation Independent Cloning
  Sequencing primers: 5′ pCEP_Fw (agagctcgtttagtgaaccg); 3′ MSCV_Rv (cagcggggctgctaaagcgcatgc)
Terms and licenses: Academic/Nonprofit Terms; Industry Terms: Not Available to Industry
Depositor comments: Contains Kozak sequence (gccacc) before start codon. Please visit https://www.biorxiv.org/content/10.1101/2022.03.09.483681v2 for bioRxiv preprint.
How to cite: pTRE3G-marmoset cGASdeltaN-HA was a gift from Jonathan Kagan (Addgene plasmid # 186863 ; http://n2t.net/addgene:186863 ; RRID:Addgene_186863)
