[The description below was written by a language model from this plasmid's Addgene catalogue record and pLannotate feature annotations shown in this document.]
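Description:
pTRE3G-marmoset cGASdeltaN-HA is a self-inactivating gammaretroviral transfer vector built on the pRetroX-TRE3G backbone. It is designed for doxycycline-inducible expression of a truncated marmoset cyclic GMP-AMP synthase (cGAS) in mammalian cells after retroviral transduction. In bacteria it is maintained through a high-copy ColE1/pUC-type origin and selected with ampicillin via the β-lactamase gene. The viral genome is transcribed in packaging cells from a hybrid 5′ end in which the CMV enhancer/promoter is fused to a truncated LTR. This is followed by the Ψ packaging signal and a truncated, start-codon-less gag segment that supports encapsidation. A ΔU3 3′ LTR closes the genome, so the integrated provirus lacks LTR promoter activity and expression depends on the internal promoters.

The payload is an N-terminally truncated cGAS (residues 160–547), listed as synthetic with Cebuella pygmaea as the source species. It is preceded by a Kozak sequence and carries a C-terminal HA epitope tag. The automated annotation labels this open reading frame as a fragment of human CGAS and the tag as a 3xHA fragment; these calls probably reflect homology matching rather than the true identity of the parts. The recorded insert size is also somewhat larger than the annotated coding region. Transcription is driven by the TRE3GV promoter, which is active only when a Tet-On 3G transactivator is present with doxycycline. That transactivator is not encoded here and must be supplied separately. Downstream, a mouse PGK promoter drives puromycin N-acetyltransferase for selection of transduced cells. The associated study compares species-specific self-DNA detection by mammalian cGAS proteins, and this construct allows controlled expression of the N-terminal deletion form.
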