Features (pLannotate 1.2.2; 19 found; start..end, strand, type, name):
    346..549     +  promoter       CMV promoter: human cytomegalovirus (CMV) immediate early promoter
    550..725     +  LTR            5' LTR (truncated): truncated long terminal repeat from Moloney murine sarcoma virus
    847..1121    +  misc_feature   MESV Ψ (fragment): packaging signal of murine embryonic stem cell virus
   1188..1604    +  CDS            gag (truncated): truncated Moloney murine leukemia virus (MMLV) gag gene lacking the start codon
   1644..1993    +  promoter       TRE3GV promoter: 3rd-generation Tet-responsive promoter that can be activated by binding of Tet-On® 3G, optimized for retroviral and lentiviral vectors
   2009..3109    +  CDS            CGAS (fragment): CGAS_HUMAN - Also known as C6orf150 From Homo sapiens (Human).
   3173..3200    +  CDS            3xHA (fragment): three tandem HA epitope tags
   3233..3732    +  promoter       PGK promoter: mouse phosphoglycerate kinase 1 promoter
   3753..4352    +  CDS            PuroR: puromycin N-acetyltransferase; pac from Streptomyces alboniger; confers resistance to puromycin
   4419..4491    +  CDS            env (fragment): murine leukemia virus gPr80 envelope polyprotein precursor; env; proteolytically cleaved into gp70SU and p15TM subunits
   4533..4958    +  LTR            3' LTR (ΔU3): self-inactivating 3' long terminal repeat (LTR) from Moloney murine leukemia virus
   5027..5067    +  CDS            rop (fragment): Rop protein, which maintains plasmids at low copy number; rop
   5169..5207    +  misc_feature   bom (fragment): basis of mobility region from pBR322
   5224..5553    +  promoter       SV40 promoter: SV40 enhancer and early promoter
   5559..5660    +  misc_feature   bom (fragment): basis of mobility region from pBR322
   5846..6434    -  rep_origin     ori: high-copy-number ColE1/pMB1/pBR322/pUC origin of replication
   6605..7465    -  CDS            AmpR: β-lactamase; bla; confers resistance to ampicillin, carbenicillin, and related antibiotics
   7466..7570    -  promoter       AmpR promoter: bla
   7756..345     +  enhancer       CMV enhancer (across the origin): human cytomegalovirus immediate early enhancer
>Addgene plasmid #186863 | pTRE3G-marmoset cGASdeltaN-HA | addgene full sequence | sequence record 366071 | Addgene NGS Result
ATTACGGGGTCATTAGTTCATAGCCCATATATGGAGTTCCGCGTTACATAACTTACGGTAAATGGCCCGC
CTGGCTGACCGCCCAACGACCCCCGCCCATTGACGTCAATAATGACGTATGTTCCCATAGTAACGCCAAT
AGGGACTTTCCATTGACGTCAATGGGTGGAGTATTTACGGTAAACTGCCCACTTGGCAGTACATCAAGTG
TATCATATGCCAAGTACGCCCCCTATTGACGTCAATGACGGTAAATGGCCCGCCTGGCATTATGCCCAGT
ACATGACCTTATGGGACTTTCCTACTTGGCAGTACATCTACGTATTAGTCATCGCTATTACCATGGTGAT
GCGGTTTTGGCAGTACATCAATGGGCGTGGATAGCGGTTTGACTCACGGGGATTTCCAAGTCTCCACCCC
ATTGACGTCAATGGGAGTTTGTTTTGGCACCAAAATCAACGGGACTTTCCAAAATGTCGTAACAACTCCG
CCCCATTGACGCAAATGGGCGGTAGGCGTGTACGGTGGGAGGTCTATATAAGCAGAGCTCAATAAAAGAG
CCCACAACCCCTCACTCGGCGCGCCAGTCTTCCGATAGACTGCGTCGCCCGGGTACCCGTATTCCCAATA
AAGCCTCTTGCTGTTTGCATCCGAATCGTGGTCTCGCTGTTCCTTGGGAGGGTCTCCTCTGAGTGATTGA
CTACCCACGACGGGGGTCTTTCATTTGGGGGCTCGTCCGGGATTTGGAGACCCCTGCCCAGGGACCACCG
ACCCACCACCGGGAGGTAAGCTGGCCAGCAACTTATCTGTGTCTGTCCGATTGTCTAGTGTCTATGTTTG
ATGTTATGCGCCTGCGTCTGTACTAGTTAGCTAACTAGCTCTGTATCTGGCGGACCCGTGGTGGAACTGA
CGAGTTCTGAACACCCGGCCGCAACCCTGGGAGACGTCCCAGGGACTTTGGGGGCCGTTTTTGTGGCCCG
ACCTGAGGAAGGGAGTCGATGTGGAATCCGACCCCGTCAGGATATGTGGTTCTGGTAGGAGACGAGAACC
TAAAACAGTTCCCGCCTCCGTCTGAATTTTTGCTTTCGGTTTGGAACCGAAGCCGCGCGTCTTGTCTGCT
GCAGCGCTGCAGCATCGTTCTGTGTTGTCTCTGTCTGACTGTGTTTCTGTATTTGTCTGAAAATTAGGGC
CAGACTGTTACCACTCCCTTAAGTTTGACCTTAGGTCACTGGAAAGATGTCGAGCGGATCGCTCACAACC
AGTCGGTAGATGTCAAGAAGAGACGTTGGGTTACCTTCTGCTCTGCAGAATGGCCAACCTTTAACGTCGG
ATGGCCGCGAGACGGCACCTTTAACCGAGACCTCATCACCCAGGTTAAGATCAAGGTCTTTTCACCTGGC
CCGCATGGACACCCAGACCAGGTCCCCTACATCGTGACCTGGGAAGCCTTGGCTTTTGACCCCCCTCCCT
GGGTCAAGCCCTTTGTACACCCTAAGCCTCCGCCTCCTCTTCCTCCATCCGCCCCGTCTCTCCCCCTTGA
ACCTCCTCGTTCGACCCCGCCTCGATCCTCCCTTTATCCAGCCCTCACTCCTTCTCTAGGCGCCGGAATT
GAAGATCTCGATGAGGCCCTTTCGTCTTCACTCGAGTTTACTCCCTATCAGTGATAGAGAACGTATGAAG
AGTTTACTCCCTATCAGTGATAGAGAACGTATGCAGACTTTACTCCCTATCAGTGATAGAGAACGTATAA
GGAGTTTACTCCCTATCAGTGATAGAGAACGTATGACCAGTTTACTCCCTATCAGTGATAGAGAACGTAT
CTACAGTTTACTCCCTATCAGTGATAGAGAACGTATATCCAGTTTACTCCCTATCAGTGATAGAGAACGT
ATGTCGAGGTAGGCGTGTACGGTGGGCGCCTATAAAAGCAGAGCTCGTTTAGTGAACCGTCAGATCGCCT
GGAGCAATTCCACAACACTTTTGTCTTATACTTGGATCCGCCACCATGCCGCGGACCAGGAAGCTCCGGG
CGGTTTTAGAGAAGTTAAGGCTAAGTCGCGACGATGTCTCCAACGCGGCCAAGGTGGTGAACAGCGTTGT
GGACCACCTGCTGGGCAGACTGCAGCAGTGCGAGTCCGAGTTCAAAGGCAAGTTCAAAGTGGAGTCGCTG
CACACCGGGAGCTACTATGAGCGCGTGAAGATTTCTACACCTAATGAATTTGATGTCATGTTTAAACTGG
AACTCCCCAGAATCCAACTAGAAGAATATTCCAACACTGGTGCATATTACTTTGTGAAATTCAAAAGAAA
TCTGAAAGAAAATCCTCTGAGACAATTTTTAGAAGATGAAATATTATCAGCTTCTAAGATGCTGTCTAAG
TTTAGGAAAATCATTAAGGAAGAAATTAAAAACATGCAAGATACAGATGTCATCATGGAGAGGAAAAGAA
GAGGGAGCCCTGCTGTAACACTTCTTATTAGAAAAGAAATATCTGTGGATATAATCCTGGCTTTGGAATC
AAAAAGTAGCTGGCCTGCTAGCACCCAGAAAGGCCTGCCCATCAAAAACTGGCTTTCAGCGAAAGTTAGG
ACGAAGCTAAGACGAGAGCCATTTTACCTTGTACCCAAGCATGCAAAGGAAGGAAATAGTTTCCAAGAAG
AAACATGGCGGCTATCCTTCTCTCACATTGAAAAGGAAATTTTGAGGGATCATGGACAATCTAAAACGTG
TTGTGAAGAGAAAGGAGTGAAATGTTGCAGGAAAGATTGTTTAAAACTGATGAAATACCTTTTAGAACGG
CTGAAAGAAAAGTTTAAAAGTGGAAAACATATGGATAAATTCTGTTCTTATCATGTGAAAACTGCTTTCT
TTCACGTATGTACCGAGAACCCTCAAGACAGTCAGTGGGACCCCAAAGATCTGGAGCTCTGCTTTGATAA
CTGCCTGACATACTTTCTTCAGTGCCTCAGGACAGAAAAACTTGAACATTATTTCATTCCTGCATTCAAT
CTATTCTCTAGCAACTTAATTGACAAAAAAAGTAAAGAATTTCTGTCAAAGCAAATTGAACATGAAAGAA
ACAATGAGTTTCCAGTTTTTGGTGAATTTCGAGATTCTATGTTTAGAAAAAATTTGAGTGACTCTCAGTC
CTGGAGAATACCAAAAAAATTTTACCCATACGATGTTCCAGATTACGCTTGAGCGGCCGCGCCGGCGGGC
CCGAATTCTACCGGGTAGGGGAGGCGCTTTTCCCAAGGCAGTCTGGAGCATGCGCTTTAGCAGCCCCGCT
GGGCACTTGGCGCTACACAAGTGGCCTCTGGCCTCGCACACATTCCACATCCACCGGTAGGCGCCAACCG
GCTCCGTTCTTTGGTGGCCCCTTCGCGCCACCTTCTACTCCTCCCCTAGTCAGGAAGTTCCCCCCCGCCC
CGCAGCTCGCGTCGTGCAGGACGTGACAAATGGAAGTAGCACGTCTCACTAGTCTCGTGCAGATGGACAG
CACCGCTGAGCAATGGAAGCGGGTAGGCCTTTGGGGCAGCGGCCAATAGCAGCTTTGCTCCTTCGCTTTC
TGGGCTCAGAGGCTGGGAAGGGGTGGGTCCGGGGGCGGGCTCAGGGGNNGGCTCAGGGGCGGGGCGGGCG
CCCGAAGGTCCTCCGGAGGCCCGGCATTCTGCACGCTTCAAAAGCGCACGTCTGCCGCGCTGTTCTCCTC
TTCCTCATCTCCGGGCCTTTCGACCTGCAGCCCAAGCTTACCATGACCGAGTACAAGCCCACGGTGCGCC
TCGCCACCCGCGACGACGTCCCCAGGGCCGTACGCACCCTCGCCGCCGCGTTCGCCGACTACCCCGCCAC
GCGCCACACCGTCGATCCGGACCGCCACATCGAGCGGGTCACCGAGCTGCAAGAACTCTTCCTCACGCGC
GTCGGGCTCGACATCGGCAAGGTGTGGGTCGCGGACGACGGCGCCGCGGTGGCGGTCTGGACCACGCCGG
AGAGCGTCGAAGCGGGGGCGGTGTTCGCCGAGATCGGCCCGCGCATGGCCGAGTTGAGCGGTTCCCGGCT
GGCCGCGCAGCAACAGATGGAAGGCCTCCTGGCGCCGCACCGGCCCAAGGAGCCCGCGTGGTTCCTGGCC
ACCGTCGGCGTCTCGCCCGACCACCAGGGCAAGGGTCTGGGCAGCGCCGTCGTGCTCCCCGGAGTGGAGG
CGGCCGAGCGCGCCGGGGTGCCCGCCTTCCTGGAGACCTCCGCGCCCCGCAACCTCCCCTTCTACGAGCG
GCTCGGCTTCACCGTCACCGCCGACGTCGAGGTGCCCGAAGGACCGCGCACCTGGTGCATGACCCGCAAG
CCCGGTGCCTGACGCCCGCCCCACGACCCGCAGCGCCCGACCGAAAGGAGCGCACGACCCCATGCATCGG
CGTCTCGAGATATCAGTGGTCCAGGCTCTAGTTTTGACTCAACAATATCACCAGCTGAAGCCTATAGAGT
ACGAGCCATAGATAAAATAAAAGATTTTATTTAGTCTCCAGAAAAAGGGGGGAATGAAAGACCCCACCTG
TAGGTTTGGCAAGCTAGCTTAAGTAACGCCATTTTGCAAGGCATGGAAAAATACATAACTGAGAATAGAG
AAGTTCAGATCAAGGTCAGGAACAGATGGAACAGGGTCGACCCTAGAGAACCATCAGATGTTTCCAGGGT
GCCCCAAGGACCTGAAATGACCCTGTGCCTTATTTGAACTAACCAATCAGTTCGCTTCTCGCTTCTGTTC
GCGCGCTTCTGCTCCCCGAGCTCAATAAAAGAGCCCACAACCCCTCACTCGGGGCGCCAGTCCTCCGATT
GACTGAGTCGCCCGGGTACCCGTGTATCCAATAAACCCTCTTGCAGTTGCATCCGACTTGTGGTCTCGCT
GTTCCTTGGGAGGGTCTCCTCTGAGTGATTGACTACCCGTCAGCGGGGGTCTTTCATTTGGGGGCTCGTC
CGGGATCGGGAGACCCCTGCCCAGGGACCACCGACCCACCACCGGGAGGTAAGCTGGCTGCCTCGCGCGT
TTCGGTGATGACGGTGAAAACCTCTGACACATGCAGCTCCCGGAGACGGTCACAGCTTGTCTGTAAGCGG
ATGCCGGGAGCAGACAAGCCCGTCAGGGCGCGTCAGCGGGTGTTGGCGGGTGTCGGGGCGCAGCCATGAC
CCAGTCACGTAGCGATAGCGGAGTGTAGATCCGGCTGTGGAATGTGTGTCAGTTAGGGTGTGGAAAGTCC
CCAGGCTCCCCAGCAGGCAGAAGTATGCAAAGCATGCATCTCAATTAGTCAGCAACCAGGTGTGGAAAGT
CCCCAGGCTCCCCAGCAGGCAGAAGTATGCAAAGCATGCATCTCAATTAGTCAGCAACCATAGTCCCGCC
CCTAACTCCGCCCATCCCGCCCCTAACTCCGCCCAGTTCCGCCCATTCTCCGCCCCATGGCTGACTAATT
TTTTTTATTTATGCAGAGGCCGAGGCCGCCTCGGCCTCTGAGCTATTCCAGAAGTAGTGAGGAGGCTTTT
TTGGAGGCCTAGGCTTTTGCAAAAAGCTTACTGGCTTAACTATGCGGCATCAGAGCAGATTGTACTGAGA
GTGCACCATATGCGGTGTGAAATACCGCACAGATGCGTAAGGAGAAAATACCGCATCAGGCGCTCTTCCG
CTTCCTCGCTCACTGACTCGCTGCGCTCGGTCGTTCGGCTGCGGCGAGCGGTATCAGCTCACTCAAAGGC
GGTAATACGGTTATCCACAGAATCAGGGGATAACGCAGGAAAGAACATGTGAGCAAAAGGCCAGCAAAAG
GCCAGGAACCGTAAAAAGGCCGCGTTGCTGGCGTTTTTCCATAGGCTCCGCCCCCCTGACGAGCATCACA
AAAATCGACGCTCAAGTCAGAGGTGGCGAAACCCGACAGGACTATAAAGATACCAGGCGTTTCCCCCTGG
AAGCTCCCTCGTGCGCTCTCCTGTTCCGACCCTGCCGCTTACCGGATACCTGTCCGCCTTTCTCCCTTCG
GGAAGCGTGGCGCTTTCTCATAGCTCACGCTGTAGGTATCTCAGTTCGGTGTAGGTCGTTCGCTCCAAGC
TGGGCTGTGTGCACGAACCCCCCGTTCAGCCCGACCGCTGCGCCTTATCCGGTAACTATCGTCTTGAGTC
CAACCCGGTAAGACACGACTTATCGCCACTGGCAGCAGCCACTGGTAACAGGATTAGCAGAGCGAGGTAT
GTAGGCGGTGCTACAGAGTTCTTGAAGTGGTGGCCTAACTACGGCTACACTAGAAGGACAGTATTTGGTA
TCTGCGCTCTGCTGAAGCCAGTTACCTTCGGAAAAAGAGTTGGTAGCTCTTGATCCGGCAAACAAACCAC
CGCTGGTAGCGGTGGTTTTTTTGTTTGCAAGCAGCAGATTACGCGCAGAAAAAAAGGATCTCAAGAAGAT
CCTTTGATCTTTTCTACGGGGTCTGACGCTCAGTGGAACGAAAACTCACGTTAAGGGATTTTGGTCATGA
GATTATCAAAAAGGATCTTCACCTAGATCCTTTTAAATTAAAAATGAAGTTTTAAATCAATCTAAAGTAT
ATATGAGTAAACTTGGTCTGACAGTTACCAATGCTTAATCAGTGAGGCACCTATCTCAGCGATCTGTCTA
TTTCGTTCATCCATAGTTGCCTGACTCCCCGTCGTGTAGATAACTACGATACGGGAGGGCTTACCATCTG
GCCCCAGTGCTGCAATGATACCGCGAGACCCACGCTCACCGGCTCCAGATTTATCAGCAATAAACCAGCC
AGCCGGAAGGGCCGAGCGCAGAAGTGGTCCTGCAACTTTATCCGCCTCCATCCAGTCTATTAATTGTTGC
CGGGAAGCTAGAGTAAGTAGTTCGCCAGTTAATAGTTTGCGCAACGTTGTTGCCATTGCTGCAGGCATCG
TGGTGTCACGCTCGTCGTTTGGTATGGCTTCATTCAGCTCCGGTTCCCAACGATCAAGGCGAGTTACATG
ATCCCCCATGTTGTGCAAAAAAGCGGTTAGCTCCTTCGGTCCTCCGATCGTTGTCAGAAGTAAGTTGGCC
GCAGTGTTATCACTCATGGTTATGGCAGCACTGCATAATTCTCTTACTGTCATGCCATCCGTAAGATGCT
TTTCTGTGACTGGTGAGTACTCAACCAAGTCATTCTGAGAATAGTGTATGCGGCGACCGAGTTGCTCTTG
CCCGGCGTCAACACGGGATAATACCGCGCCACATAGCAGAACTTTAAAAGTGCTCATCATTGGAAAACGT
TCTTCGGGGCGAAAACTCTCAAGGATCTTACCGCTGTTGAGATCCAGTTCGATGTAACCCACTCGTGCAC
CCAACTGATCTTCAGCATCTTTTACTTTCACCAGCGTTTCTGGGTGAGCAAAAACAGGAAGGCAAAATGC
CGCAAAAAAGGGAATAAGGGCGACACGGAAATGTTGAATACTCATACTCTTCCTTTTTCAATATTATTGA
AGCATTTATCAGGGTTATTGTCTCATGAGCGGATACATATTTGAATGTATTTAGAAAAATAAACAAATAG
GGGTTCCGCGCACATTTCCCCGAAAAGTGCCACCTGACGTCTAAGAAACCATTATTATCATGACATTAAC
CTATAAAAATAGGCGTATCACGAGGCCCTTTCGTCTTCAAGAATTAGCTTGGCCATTGCATACGTTGTAT
CCATATCATAATATGTACATTTATATTGGCTCATGTCCAACATTACCGCCATGTTGACATTGATTATTGA
CTAGTTATTAATAGTAATCA
